Addgene plasmid #8843: pDW445
Purpose: (Empty Backbone)
Depositing lab: David Waugh. Depositing organization: National Cancer Institute (NCI). Publication: Site-specific, enzymatic biotinylation of recombinant proteins in Spodoptera frugiperda cells using biotin acceptor peptides. Duffy S, Tsao KL, Waugh DS. Anal Biochem. 1998 Sep 10. 262(2):122-8. 10.1006/abio.1998.2770 PubMed 9750126.
Backbone
  Vector backbone: p2Bac
  Backbone manufacturer: Invitrogen
  Backbone size (bp): 9500
  Vector type: Insect Expression
  Tag / fusion protein: biotin acceptor peptide (N terminal on backbone)
Growth in bacteria
  Bacterial resistance: Ampicillin, 100 μg/mL
  Growth temperature: 37°C
  Growth strain: DH5alpha
  Copy number: High Copy
Gene/Insert
  Cloning method: Restriction Enzyme
Terms and licenses: Academic/Nonprofit Terms; Industry Terms: Not Available to Industry
Depositor comments: This baculovirus transfer vector enables a protein of interest to be produced with a biotin acceptor peptide (BAP) fused to its N-terminus in Spodoptera frugiperda cells. pDW445 also overproduces E. coli biotin holoenzyme synthetase (BirA), under polyhedron promoter control, so that BAP-tagged proteins can be biotinylated in Spodoptera frugiperda cells. pDW445 recombines with the polyhedron locus in the baculovirus genome.
How to cite: pDW445 was a gift from David Waugh (Addgene plasmid # 8843 ; http://n2t.net/addgene:8843 ; RRID:Addgene_8843)
