[The description below was written by a language model from this plasmid's Addgene catalogue record and pLannotate feature annotations shown in this document.]
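Description:
pDW445 is a baculovirus transfer vector built on the dual-promoter p2Bac backbone for protein expression in Spodoptera frugiperda insect cells. It is deposited as an empty backbone: a gene of interest is inserted by restriction cloning so that the protein is made with a biotin acceptor peptide (BAP) fused to its N-terminus. In E. coli the plasmid is maintained through a high-copy ColE1/pUC-type origin and selected with ampicillin via the β-lactamase gene. Short remnants of bom, rop and lacI, plus T7 and SP6 promoters, are carried over from the parental cloning vector.

The feature table shows two divergent baculovirus late promoters. The polyhedrin promoter drives E. coli BirA, the biotin holoenzyme synthetase, followed by a polyhedrin coding fragment and the polyhedrin 3' UTR. The p10 promoter points the other way toward a bGH polyadenylation signal. This is presumably the cassette that holds the BAP tag and cloning site, although the BAP itself is not annotated and the record does not say explicitly which promoter drives the tagged protein. Co-expressing BirA with the BAP fusion allows site-specific enzymatic biotinylation of the target inside infected insect cells, giving protein suited to avidin- or streptavidin-based capture and detection.

These cassettes are flanked by AcMNPV sequences, including the lef2/ORF603 recombination region on one side and a P78 gene fragment on the other. These direct homologous recombination into the polyhedrin locus of the baculovirus genome to produce recombinant virus. The catalogue lists the backbone as 9500 bp, whereas the annotated depositor sequence is 8,100 nt; the record does not explain this difference.
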