Features (pLannotate 1.2.2; 20 found; start..end, strand, type, name):
    447..773     +  CDS            Y005_NPVAC: Protein predicted: Swiss-Prot protein existence level 4. From Autographa californica nuclear polyhedrosis virus (AcMNPV).
    757..1386    +  CDS            LEF-2: LEF2_NPVAC - Experimental evidence at protein level: Swiss-Prot protein existence level 1. Plays an essential role in viral DNA replication. Does not seem to participate in the initiation step but is rather important for the amplification of DNA. Also required for expression from the vp39 and polh promoters. From Autographa californica nuclear polyhedrosis virus (AcMNPV).
   1265..2092    +  misc_recomb    baculovirus recombination region (lef2/ORF603): contains ORF603 and part of lef2
   2099..2306    -  polyA_signal   bGH poly(A) signal: bovine growth hormone polyadenylation signal
   2436..2545    -  promoter       p10 promoter: baculovirus promoter for expression in insect cells
   2535..2642    -  CDS            P26 (fragment): POXIN_NPVOP - Protein inferred from homology: Swiss-Prot protein existence level 3. Nuclease that cleaves host 2',3'-cGAMP. From Orgyia pseudotsugata multicapsid polyhedrosis virus (OpMNPV).
   2670..2761    +  promoter       polyhedrin promoter: polh from Autographa californica; promoter for the baculovirus polyhedrin gene
   2810..3775    +  CDS            BirA: E. coli biotin protein ligase; birA
   3774..4259    +  CDS            PH (fragment): PYHD_NPVAC - Also known as P29, POLH. Experimental evidence at protein level: Swiss-Prot protein existence level 1. Major component of the virus occlusion bodies which are large proteinaceous structures termed polyhedra. These structures serve as the protective package for the virus particles outside the infected host and allow natural transmission of virus between insect hosts, assisting persistence in the environment. Forms the paracrystalline lattice of polyhedra and interacts with enveloped virions as well as other accessory molecules and structures to form a mature viral occlusion body. F
   4263..4635    +  3'UTR          polyhedrin 3' UTR: 3' UTR from the Autographa californica nucleopolyhedrovirus polyhedrin gene (Suzuki et al., 2006)
   4701..5705    -  CDS            P61 (fragment): P78_NPVAC - Experimental evidence at protein level: Swiss-Prot protein existence level 1. Plays a role in the transport of the nucleocapsids from the cytoplasm toward the host nucleus together with the host actin- polymerizing Arp2/3 complex. From Autographa californica nuclear polyhedrosis virus (AcMNPV).
   5712..5730    -  promoter       SP6 promoter: promoter for bacteriophage SP6 RNA polymerase
   5793..5844    -  misc_feature   bom (fragment): basis of mobility region from pBR322
   5946..5981    -  CDS            rop (fragment): Rop protein, which maintains plasmids at low copy number; rop
   6076..6180    +  promoter       AmpR promoter: bla
   6181..7041    +  CDS            AmpR: β-lactamase; bla; confers resistance to ampicillin, carbenicillin, and related antibiotics
   7212..7800    +  rep_origin     ori: high-copy-number ColE1/pMB1/pBR322/pUC origin of replication
   7983..8036    +  CDS            lacI (fragment): lac repressor; lacI; The lac repressor binds to the lac operator to inhibit transcription in E. coli. This inhibition can be relieved by adding lactose or isopropyl-β-D-thiogalactopyranoside (IPTG).
   8058..8076    +  promoter       T7 promoter: promoter for bacteriophage T7 RNA polymerase
   8096..418     -  CDS            Y004_NPVAC (fragment) (across the origin): Protein predicted: Swiss-Prot protein existence level 4. From Autographa californica nuclear polyhedrosis virus (AcMNPV).
>Addgene plasmid #8843 | pDW445 | depositor full sequence | sequence record 6773 | Author sequence
GCAGTTCGTTGACGCCTTCCTCCGTGTGGCCGAACACGTCGAGCGGGTGGTCGATGACCAGCGGCGTGCC
GCACGCGACGCACAAGTATCTGTACACCGAATGATCGTCGGGCGAAGGCACGTCGGCCTCCAAGTGGCAA
TATTGGCAAATTCGAAAATATATACAGTTGGGTTGTTTGCGCATATCTATCGTGGCGTTGGGCATGTACG
TCCGAACGTTGATTTGCATGCAAGCCGAAATTAAATCATTGCGATTAGTGCGATTAAAACGTTGTACATC
CTCGCTTTTAATCATGCCGTCGATTAAATCGCGCAATCGAGTCAAGTGATCAAAGTGTGGAATAATGTTT
TCTTTGTATTCCCGAGTCAAGCGCAGCGCGTATTTTAACAAACTAGCCATCTTGTAAGTTAGTTTCATTT
AATGCAACTTTATCCAATAATATATTATGTATCGCACGTCAAGAATTAACAATGCGCCCGTTGTCGCATC
TCAACACGACTATGATAGAGATCAAATAAAGCGCGAATTAAATAGCTTGCGACGCAACGTGCACGATCTG
TGCACGCGTTCCGGCACGAGCTTTGATTGTAATAAGTTTTTACGAAGCGATGACATGACCCCCGTAGTGA
CAACGATCACGCCCAAAAGAACTGCCGACTACAAAATTACCGAGTATGTCGGTGACGTTAAAACTATTAA
GCCATCCAATCGACCGTTAGTCGAATCAGGACCGCTGGTGCGAGAAGCCGCGAAGTATGGCGAATGCATC
GTATAACGTGTGGAGTCCGCTCATTAGAGCGTCATGTTTAGACAAGAAAGCTACATATTTAATTGATCCC
GATGATTTTATTGATAAATTGACCCTAACTCCATACACGGTATTCTACAATGGCGGGGTTTTGGTCAAAA
TTTCCGGACTGCGATTGTACATGCTGTTAACGGCTCCGCCCACTATTAATGAAATTAAAAATTCCAATTT
TAAAAAACGCAGCAAGAGAAACATTTGTATGAAAGAATGCGTAGAAGGAAAGAAAAATGTCGTCGACATG
CTGAACAACAAGATTAATATGCCTCCGTGTATAAAAAAAATATTGAACGATTTGAAAGAAAACAATGTAC
CGCGCGGCGGTATGTACAGGAAGAGGTTTATACTAAACTGTTACATTGCAAACGTGGTTTCGTGTGCCAA
GTGTGAAAACCGATGTTTAATCAAGGCTCTGACGCATTTCTACAACCACGACTCCAAGTGTGTGGGTGAA
GTCATGCATCTTTTAATCAAATCCCAAGATGTGTATAAACCACCAAACTGCCAAAAAATGAAAACTGTCG
ACAAGCTCTGTCCGTTTGCTGGCAACTGCAAGGGTCTCAATCCTATTTGTAATTATTGAATAATAAAACA
ATTATAAATGCTAAATTTGTTTTTTATTAACGATACAAACCAAACGCAACAAGAACATTTGTAGTATTAT
CTATAATTGAAAACGCGTAGTTATAATCGCTGAGGTAATATTTAAAATCATTTTCAAATGATTCACAGTT
AATTTGCGACAATATAATTTTATTTTCACATAAACTAGACGCCTTGTCGTCTTCTTCTTCGTATTCCTTC
TCTTTTTCATTTTTCTCCTCATAAAAATTAACATAGTTATTATCGTATCCATATATGTATCTATCGTATA
GAGTAAATTTTTTGTTGTCATAAATATATATGTCTTTTTTAATGGGGTGTATAGTACCGCTGCGCATAGT
TTTTCTGTAATTTACAACAGTGCTATTTTCTGGTAGTTCTTCGGAGTGTGTTGCTTTAATTATTAAATTT
ATATAATCAATGAATTTGGGATCGTCGGTTTTGTACAATATGTTGCCGGCATAGTACGCAGCTTCTTCTA
GTTCAATTACACCATTTTTTAGCAGCACCGGATTAACATAACTTTCCAAAATGTTGTACGAACCGTTAAA
CAAAAACAGTTCACCTCCCTTTTCTATACTATTGTCTGCGAGCAGTTGTTTGTTGTTAAAAATAACAGCC
ATTGTAATGAGACGCACAAACTAATATCACAAACTGGAAATGTCTATCAATATATAGTTGCTGATATCTC
CCCAGCATGCCTGCTATTGTCTTCCCAATCCTCCCCCTTGCTGTCCTGCCCCACCCCACCCCCCAGAATA
GAATGACACCTACTCAGACAATGCGATGCAATTTCCTCATTTTATTAGGAAAGGACAGTGGGAGTGGCAC
CTTCCAGGGTCAAGGAAGGCACGGGGGAGGGGCAAACAACAGATGGCTGGCAACTAGAAGGCACAGTCGA
GGCTGATCAGCGAGCTCAGATCTGGCCAGAATTCTAGAGGGCCCGGGCGCGCCACCAGTATCTTCATGCC
ATTCAATTTTTTGTGCTTCAAAGATATCATTCAGGCCTCCTGCCATGGTGCGTACGATTGTAAATAAAAT
GTAATTTACAGTATAGTATTTTAATTAATATACAAATGATTTGATAATAATTCTTATTTAACTATAATAT
ATTGTGTTGGGTTGAATTAAAGGTCCCGGCATCCTCAAATGCATAATTTCATAGTCCCCCTTGTTGTAAG
TGATGCGTATTTCTGAATCTTTGTAAAATAGCACACAAGACTCCAACGCGTTTGGCGTTTTATTTTCTTG
CTCGAGGATATCATGGAGATAATTAAAATGATAACCATCTCGCAAATAAATAAGTATTTTACTGTTTTCG
TAACAGTTTTGTAATAAAAAAACCTATAAATATTCCGGATTATTCATACCGTCCCACCATCGGGCGTGCT
AGCGGATCCATGAAGGATAACACCGTGCCACTGAAATTGATTGCCCTGTTAGCGAACGGTGAATTTCACT
CTGGCGAGCAGTTGGGTGAAACGCTGGGAATGAGCCGGGCGGCTATTAATAAACACATTCAGACACTGCG
TGACTGGGGCGTTGATGTCTTTACCGTTCCGGGTAAAGGATACAGCCTGCCTGAGCCCATCCAGTTACTT
AATGCTGAACAGATATTGGGTCAGCTGGATGGCGGTAGTGTAGCCGTGCTGCCAGTTATTGACTCCACGA
ATCAGTACCTTCTTGATCGTATCGGAGAGCTTAAATCGGGCGATGCCTGTGTTGCAGAATACCAGCAGGC
TGGCCGTGGTCGCCGGGGGCGGAAATGGTTTTCGCCTTTTGGCGCAAACTTATATTTGTCGATGTTCTGG
CGTCTGGAACAAGGCCCGGCGGCGGCGATTGGTTTAAGTCTGGTTATCGGTATCGTGATGGCGGAAGTAT
TACGCAAGCTGGGAGCAGATAAAGTTCGTGTCAAATGGCCTAATGACCTCTATCTGCAGGATCGCAAGCT
GGCAGGCATTCTTGTGGAGCTGACTGGCAAAACTGGCGATGCGGCGCAAATAGTCATTGGAGCCGGGATC
AACATGGCAATGCGCCGTGTTGAAGAGAGTGTCGTTAATCAGGGGTGGATCACGCTGCAGGAAGCGGGGA
TCAATCTCGATCGTAATACGTTGGCGGCCATGCTAATACGTGAATTACGTGCTGCGTTGGAACTCTTCGA
ACAAGAAGGATTGGCACCTTATCTGTCGCGCTGGGAAAAGCTGGATAATTTTATTAATCGCCCAGTGAAA
CTTATCATTGGTGATAAAGAAATATTTGGCATTTCACGCGGAATAGACAAACAGGGGGCTTTATTACTTG
AGCAGGATGGAATAATAAAACCCTGGATGGGCGGTGAAATATCCCTGCGTAGTGCAGAAAAATAAGCTTG
TCGTTGGATGGAAAGGAAAAGAGTTCTACAGGGAAACTTGGACCCGCTTCATGGAAGACAGCTTCCCCAT
TGTTAACGACCAAGAAGTGATGGATGTTTTCCTTGTTGTCAACATGCGTCCCACTAGACCCAACCGTTGT
TACAAATTCCTGGCCCAACACGCTCTGCGTTGCGACCCCGACTATGTACCTCATGACGTGATTAGGATCG
TCGAGCCTTCATGGGTGGGCAGCAACAACGAGTACCGCATCAGCCTGGCTAAGAAGGGCGGCGGCTGCCC
AATAATGAACCTTCACTCTGAGTACACCAACTCGTTCGAACAGTTCATCGATCGTGTCATCTGGGAGAAC
TTCTACAAGCCCATCGTTTACATCGGTACCGACTCTGCTGAAGAGGAGGAAATTCTCCTTGAAGTTTCCC
TGGTGTTCAAAGTAAAGGAGTTTGCACCAGACGCACCTCTGTTCACTGGTCCGGCGTATTAAAACACGAT
ACATTGTTATTAGTACATTTATTAAGCGCTAGATTCTGTGCGTTGTTGATTTACAGACAATTGTTGTACG
TATTTTAATAATTCATTAAATTTATAATCTTTAGGGTGGTATGTTAGAGCGAAAATCAAATGATTTTCAG
CGTCTTTATATCTGAATTTAAATATTAAATCCTCAATAGATTTGTAAAATAGGTTTCGATTAGTTTCAAA
CAAGGGTTGTTTTTCCGAACCGATGGCTGGACTATCTAATGGATTTTCGCTCAACGCCACAAAACTTGCC
AAATCTTGTAGCAGCAATCTAGCTTTGTCGATATTCGTTTGTGTTTTGTTTTGTAATAAAGGTTCGACGT
CGTTCAAAATATTATGCGCTTTTGTATTTCTTTCATCACTGTCGTTAGTGTACAATTGACTCGACGTAAA
CACGTTAAATAAAGCTAGCTTGGACATATTTAACATCGGGCGTGTTAGCTTTATTAGGCCGATTATCGTC
GTCGTCCCAACCCTCGTCGTTAGAAGTTGCTTCCGAAGACGATTTTGCCATAGCCACACGACGCCTATTA
ATTGTGTCGGCTAACACGTCCGCGATCAAATTTGTAGTTGAGCTTTTTGGAATTATTTCTGATTGCGGGC
GTTTTTGGGCGGGTTTCAATCTAACTGTGCCCGATTTTAATTCAGACAACACGTTAGAAAGCGATGGTGC
AGGCGGTGGTAACATTTCAGACGGCAAATCTACTAATGGCGGCGGTGGTGGAGCTGATGATAAATCTACC
ATCGGTGGAGGCGCAGGCGGGGCTGGCGGCGGAGGCGGAGGCGGAGGTGGTGGCGGTGATGCAGACGGCG
GTTTAGGCTCAAATGTCTCTTTAGGCAACACAGTCGGCACCTCAACTATTGTACTGGTTTCGGGCGCCGT
TTTTGGTTTGACCGGTCTGAGACGAGTGCGATTTTTTTCGTTTCTAATAGCTTCCAACAATTGTTGTCTG
TCGTCTAAAGGTGCAGCGGGTTGAGGTTCCGTCGGCATTGGTGGAGCGGGCGGCAATTCAGACATCGATG
GTGGTGGTGGTGGTGGAGGCGCTGGAATGTTAGGCACGGGAGAAGGTGGTGGCGGCGGTGCCGCCGGTAT
AATTTGTTCTGGTTTAGTTTGTTCGCGCACGATTGTGGGCACCGGCGCAGGCGCCGCTGGCTGCACAACG
GAAGGTCGTCTGCTTCGAGGCAGCGCTTGGGGTGGTGGCAATTCAATATTATAATTGGAATACAAATCGT
AAAAATCTGCTATAAGCATTGTAATTTCGCTATCGTTTACCGTGCCGATATTTAACAACCGCTCAATGTA
AGCAATTGTATTGTAAAGAGATTGTCTCAAGCTCCGCACGCCGATAACAAGCCTTTTCATTTTTACTACA
GCATTGTAGTGGCGAGACACTTCGCTGTCGTCGACTCGAGTTCTATAGTGTCACCTAAATCGTATGTGTA
TGATACATAAGGTTATGTATTAATTGTAGCCGCGTTCTAACGACAATATGTCCATATGGTGCACTCTCAG
TACAATCTGCTCTGATGCCGCATAGTTAAGCCAGCCCCGACACCCGCCAACACCCGCTGACGCGCCCTGA
CGGGCTTGTCTGCTCCCGGCATCCGCTTACAGACAAGCTGTGACCGTCTCCGGGAGCTGCATGTGTCAGA
GGTTTTCACCGTCATCACCGAAACGCGCGAGAGGAAAGGGCCTCGTGATACGCCTATTTTTATAGGTTAA
TGTCATGATAATAATGGTTTCTTAGACGTCAGGTGGCACTTTTCGGGGAAATGTGCGCGGAACCCCTATT
TGTTTATTTTTCTAAATACATTCAAATATGTATCCGCTCATGAGACAATAACCCTGATAAATGCTTCAAT
AATATTGAAAAAGGAAGAGTATGAGTATTCAACATTTCCGTGTCGCCCTTATTCCCTTTTTTGCGGCATT
TTGCCTTCCTGTTTTTGCTCACCCAGAAACGCTGGTGAAAGTAAAAGATGCTGAAGATCAGTTGGGTGCA
CGAGTGGGTTACATCGAACTGGATCTCAACAGCGGTAAGATCCTTGAGAGTTTTCGCCCCGAAGAACGTT
TTCCAATGATGAGCACTTTTAAAGTTCTGCTATGTGGCGCGGTATTATCCCGTATTGACGCCGGGCAAGA
GCAACTCGGTCGCCGCATACACTATTCTCAGAATGACTTGGTTGAGTACTCACCAGTCACAGAAAAGCAT
CTTACGGATGGCATGACAGTAAGAGAATTATGCAGTGCTGCCATAACCATGAGTGATAACACTGCGGCCA
ACTTACTTCTGACAACGATCGGAGGACCGAAGGAGCTAACCGCTTTTTTGCACAACATGGGGGATCATGT
AACTCGCCTTGATCGTTGGGAACCGGAGCTGAATGAAGCCATACCAAACGACGAGCGTGACACCACGATG
CCTGTAGCAATGGCAACAACGTTGCGCAAACTATTAACTGGCGAACTACTTACTCTAGCTTCCCGGCAAC
AATTAATAGACTGGATGGAGGCGGATAAAGTTGCAGGACCACTTCTGCGCTCGGCCCTTCCGGCTGGCTG
GTTTATTGCTGATAAATCTGGAGCCGGTGAGCGTGGGTCTCGCGGTATCATTGCAGCACTGGGGCCAGAT
GGTAAGCCCTCCCGTATCGTAGTTATCTACACGACGGGGAGTCAGGCAACTATGGATGAACGAAATAGAC
AGATCGCTGAGATAGGTGCCTCACTGATTAAGCATTGGTAACTGTCAGACCAAGTTTACTCATATATACT
TTAGATTGATTTAAAACTTCATTTTTAATTTAAAAGGATCTAGGTGAAGATCCTTTTTGATAATCTCATG
ACCAAAATCCCTTAACGTGAGTTTTCGTTCCACTGAGCGTCAGACCCCGTAGAAAAGATCAAAGGATCTT
CTTGAGATCCTTTTTTTCTGCGCGTAATCTGCTGCTTGCAAACAAAAAAACCACCGCTACCAGCGGTGGT
TTGTTTGCCGGATCAAGAGCTACCAACTCTTTTTCCGAAGGTAACTGGCTTCAGCAGAGCGCAGATACCA
AATACTGTCCTTCTAGTGTAGCCGTAGTTAGGCCACCACTTCAAGAACTCTGTAGCACCGCCTACATACC
TCGCTCTGCTAATCCTGTTACCAGTGGCTGCTGCCAGTGGCGATAAGTCGTGTCTTACCGGGTTGGACTC
AAGACGATAGTTACCGGATAAGGCGCAGCGGTCGGGCTGAACGGGGGGTTCGTGCACACAGCCCAGCTTG
GAGCGAACGACCTACACCGAACTGAGATACCTACAGCGTGAGCATTGAGAAAGCGCCACGCTTCCCGAAG
GGAGAAAGGCGGACAGGTATCCGGTAAGCGGCAGGGTCGGAACAGGAGAGCGCACGAGGGAGCTTCCAGG
GGGAAACGCCTGGTATCTTTATAGTCCTGTCGGGTTTCGCCACCTCTGACTTGAGCGTCGATTTTTGTGA
TGCTCGTCAGGGGGGCGGAGCCTATGGAAAAACGCCAGCAACGCGGCCTTTTTACGGTTCCTGGCCTTTT
GCTGGCCTTTTGCTCACATGTTCTTTCCTGCGTTATCCCCTGATTCTGTGGATAACCGTATTACCGCCTT
TGAGTGAGCTGATACCGCTCGCCGCAGCCGAACGACCGAGCGCAGCGAGTCAGTGAGCGAGGAAGCGGAA
GAGCGCCCAATACGCAAACCGCCTCTCCCCGCGCGTTGGCCGATTCATTAATGCAGGTTAACCTGGCTTA
TCGAAATTAATACGACTCACTATAGGGAGACCGGCAGATCGATCTGTCGA
