>Addgene plasmid #8843 | pDW445 | addgene partial sequence | sequence record 17312 | 8843 with BGHrev
TTCTAGAGGGCCCGGGCGCGCCACCAGTATCTTCATGCCATTCAATTTTTTGTGCTTCAAAGATATCATT
CAGGCCTCCTGCCATGGTGCGTACGATTGTAAATAAAATGTAATTTACAGTATAGTATTTTAATTAATAT
ACAAATGATTTGATAATAATTCTTATTTAACTATAATATATTGTGTTGGGTTGAATTAAAGGTCCCGGCA
TCCTCAAATGCATAATATCATAGTCCCCCTTGTTGTAAGTGATGCGTATTTCTGAATCTTTGTAAAATAG
CACACAGGACTCCAACGCGTTTGGCGTTTTATTTTCTTGCTCGAGGATATCATGGAGATAATTAAAATGA
TAACCATCTCGCAAATAAATAAGTATTTTACTGTTTTCGTAACAGTTTTGTAATAAAAAAACCTATAAAT
ATTCCGGATTATTCATACCGTCCCACCATCGGGCGTGCTAGCGGATCCATGAAGGATAACACCGTGCCAC
TGAAATTGATTGCCCTGTTAGCGAACGGTGAATTTCACTCTGGCGAGCAGTTGGGTGAAACGCTGGGAAT
GAGCCGGGCGGCTATTAATAAACACATTCAGACACTGCGTGACTGGGGCGTTGATGTCTTTACCGTTCCG
GGTAAAGGATACAGCCTGCCTGAGCCCATCCAGTTACTTAATGCTGAACAGATATTG
